>Addgene plasmid #69604 | CYP2C8 | depositor partial sequence | sequence record 123517 | 2c8 cDNA with modified N TERMINUS
ATGGCTCTGTTATTAGCAGTTTTTCATGGATATGAGGCAGTGAAGGAAGCCCTGATTGATAATGGAGAGG
AGTTTTCTGGAAGAGGCAATTCCCCAATATCTCAAAGAATTACTAAAGGACTTGGAATCATTTCCAGCAA
TGGAAAGAGATGGAAGGAGATCCGGCGTTTCTCCCTCACAACCTTGCGGAATTTTGGGATGGGGAAGAGG
AGCATTGAGGACCGTGTTCAAGAGGAAGCTCACTGCCTTGTGGAGGAGTTGAGAAAAACCAAGGCTTCAC
CCTGTGATCCCACTTTCATCCTGGGCTGTGCTCCCTGCAATGTGATCTGCTCCGTTGTTTTCCAGAAACG
ATTTGATTATAAAGATCAGAATTTTCTCACCCTGATGAAAAGATTCAATGAAAACTTCAGGATTCTGAAC
TCCCCATGGATCCAGGTCTGCAATAATTTCCCTCTACTCATTGATTGTTTCCCAGGAACTCACAACAAAG
TGCTTAAAAATGTTGCTCTTACACGAAGTTACATTAGGGAGAAAGTAAAAGAACACCAAGCATCACTGGA
TGTTAACAATCCTCGGGACTTTATCGATTGCTTCCTGATCAAAATGGAGCAGGAAAAGGACAACCAAAAG
TCAGAATTCAATATTGAAAACTTGGTTGGCACTGTAGCTGATCTATTTGTTGCTGGAACAGAGACAACAA
GCACCACTCTGAGATATGGACTCCTGCTCCTGCTGAAGCACCCAGAGGTCACAGCTAAAGTCCAGGAAGA
GATTGATCATGTAATTGGCAGACACAGGAGCCCCTGCATGCAGGATAGGAGCCACATGCCTTACACTGAT
GCTGTAGTGCACGAGATCCAGAGATACAGTGACCTTGTCCCCACCGGTGTGCCCCATGCAGTGACCACTG
ATACTAAGTTCAGAAACTACCTCATCCCCAAGGGCACAACCATAATGGCATTACTGACTTCCGTGCTACA
TGATGACAAAGAATTTCCTAATCCAAATATCTTTGACCCTGGCCACTTTCTAGATAAGAATGGCAACTTT
AAGAAAAGTGACTACTTCATGCCTTTCTCAGCAGGAAAACGAATTTGTGCAGGAGAAGGACTTGCCCGCA
TGGAGCTATTTTTATTTCTAACCACAATTTTACAGAACTTTAACCTGAAATCTGTTGATGATTTAAAGAA
CCTCAATACTACTGCAGTTACCAAAGGGATTGTTTCTCTGCCACCCTCATACCAGATCTGCTTCATCCCT
GTCTGA
