>Addgene plasmid #69604 | CYP2C8 | addgene partial sequence | sequence record 125261 | pCW-SEQ-rev 5'-CTTTCGTCTTCAAGCAGATCTG-3'
ATCTGCTATGTTTGACAGCTTATCATCGATAAGCTTGGGCTGCAGGTCGACTCTAGCATTCTTCAGACAG
GGATGAAGCAGATCTGGTATGAGGGTGGCAGAGAAACAATCCCTTTGGTAACTGCAGTAGTATTGAGGTT
CTTTAAATCATCAACAGATTTCAGGTTAAAGTTCTGTAAAATTGTGGTTAGAAATAAAAATAGCTCCATG
CGGGCAAGTCCTTCTCCTGCACAAATTCGTTTTCCTGCTGAGAAAGGCATGAAGTAGTCACTTTTCTTAA
AGTTGCCATTCTTATCTAGAAAGTGGCCAGGGTCAAAGATATTTGGATTAGGAAATTCTTTGTCATCATG
TAGCACGGAAGTCAGTAATGCCATTATGGTTGTGCCCTTGGGGATGAGGTAGTTTCTGAACTTAGTATCA
GTGGTCACTGCATGGGGCACACCGGTGGGGACAAGGTCACTGTATCTCTGGATCTCGTGCACTACAGCAT
CAGTGTAAGGCATGTGGCTCCTATCCTGCATGCAGGGGCTCCTGTGTCTGCCA
