>Addgene plasmid #69604 | CYP2C8 | addgene partial sequence | sequence record 125268 | pCW-SEQ-fwd 5'-ACATCGTATAACGTTACTGG-3'
CATCGATGAGCTTACTCCCCATCCCCCTGTTGACAATTAATCATCGGCTCGTATAATGTGTGGAATTGTG
AGCGGATAACAATTTCACACAGGAAACAGGATCAGCTTACTCCCCATCCCCCTGTTGACAATTAATCATC
GGCTCGTATAATGTGTGGAATTGTGAGCGGATAACAATTTCACACAGGAAACAGGATCCATCGATGCTTA
GGAGGTCATATGGCTCTGTTATTAGCAGTTTTTCTGTGTCTCTCTTTTATGCTTCTCTTTTCACTCTGGA
GACAGAGCTGTAGGAGAAGGAAGCTCCCTCCTGGCCCCACTCCTCTT
