[The description below was written by a language model from this plasmid's Addgene catalogue record.]
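Description:
CYP2C8 is a bacterial expression plasmid carrying the human cytochrome P450 2C8 cDNA in the pCW ori+ backbone (about 5.5 kb without the insert). It is maintained as a high-copy plasmid in E. coli under ampicillin selection. The record gives no feature table and does not state the promoter, origin of replication or other regulatory elements, so these details of the backbone cannot be confirmed from the information supplied. No epitope or purification tags are recorded either.

The insert was cloned directionally between the NdeI and XbaI sites of the vector, both of which remain intact. The NdeI site lies at the 5′ end, and an XbaI site was introduced just after the stop codon. The coding sequence has been modified for expression in bacteria, following a published strategy for microsomal P450s. In this strategy the first eight amino acids of the native CYP2C protein are replaced with the corresponding N-terminal residues of bovine 17α-hydroxylase. The depositor states that this substitution is intended to optimise bacterial expression, so the encoded protein is an N-terminally altered version of CYP2C8 rather than the native human sequence.

CYP2C8 is a human drug-metabolising enzyme. Although the record does not spell out a specific application, the design points to production of recombinant CYP2C8 in E. coli, for example as a source of enzyme for biochemical or metabolic studies.
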