Addgene plasmid #69604: CYP2C8
Purpose: CYP2C8 cDNA IN PCw ORI+
Depositing lab: Joyce Goldstein. Depositing organization: National Institute of Environmental Health Sciences (NIEHS).
Backbone
  Vector backbone: pCW
  Backbone size w/o insert (bp): 5500
  Vector type: Bacterial Expression
Growth in bacteria
  Bacterial resistance: Ampicillin, 100 μg/mL
  Growth temperature: 37°C
  Growth strain: DH5alpha
  Copy number: High Copy
Gene/Insert
  Gene/Insert name: CYP2C8
  Species: H. sapiens (human)
  Entrez Gene: CYP2C8 (a.k.a. CPC8, CYPIIC8, MP-12/MP-20)
  Cloning method: Restriction Enzyme; 5′ cloning site NdeI (not destroyed); 3′ cloning site XbaI (not destroyed)
  Sequencing primers: 5′ pCW-SEQ-fwd (5'-ACATCGTATAACGTTACTGG-3'); 3′ pCW-SEQ-rev (5'-CTTTCGTCTTCAAGCAGATCTG-3')
Terms and licenses: Academic/Nonprofit Terms; Industry Terms: Not Available to Industry
Depositor comments: Modification of CYP2C8 for bacterial expression as per Barnes et al. PNAS 88:5597, 1991 [PMID: 1829523]: First 8 amino acids of CYP2C cDNAs replaced with those of bovine 17α hydroxylase (MALLLAVF) to optimize bacterial expression. An XbaI site was placed after the stop codon The insert was ligated into NdeI and XBbaI cut pCW ori+.
How to cite: CYP2C8 was a gift from Joyce Goldstein (Addgene plasmid # 69604 ; http://n2t.net/addgene:69604 ; RRID:Addgene_69604)
